Addgene plasmid #156806: pD649-HAsp-FCRL4-Fc(DAPA)-AviTag-6xHis
Purpose: Mammalian expression of cell-surface protein extracellular domain fused to Fc(DAPA)-Avi-6xHis. Protein is secreted from cells.
Depositing lab: Chris Garcia. Depositing organization: Stanford University. Publication: A Human IgSF Cell-Surface Interactome Reveals a Complex Network of Protein-Protein Interactions. Wojtowicz WM, Vielmetter J, Fernandes RA, Siepe DH, Eastman CL, Chisholm GB, Cox S, Klock H, Anderson PW, Rue SM, Miller JJ, Glaser SM, Bragstad ML, Vance J, Lam AW, Lesley SA, Zinn K, Garcia KC. Cell. 2020 Aug 20;182(4):1027-1043.e17. doi: 10.1016/j.cell.2020.07.025. PubMed 32822567.
Backbone
  Vector backbone: pD649
  Backbone size w/o insert (bp): 6106
  Vector type: Mammalian Expression
Growth in bacteria
  Bacterial resistance: Ampicillin, 100 μg/mL
  Growth temperature: 37°C
  Growth strain: DH5alpha
  Copy number: High Copy
Gene/Insert
  Gene/Insert name: FCRL4
  Species: H. sapiens (human)
  Insert size (bp): 1104
  Mutation: Fc region of human IgG contains D265A and P329A mutations (DAPA)
  Entrez Gene: FCRL4 (a.k.a. CD307d, FCRH4, IGFP2, IRTA1)
  Promoter: CMV/SP6
  Tag / fusion protein: Fc(DAPA)-AviTag-6xHis (C terminal on backbone)
  Cloning method: Restriction Enzyme; 5′ cloning site GCGGCCGC (not destroyed); 3′ cloning site GGCGCGCC (not destroyed)
  Sequencing primers: 5′ ATTTAGGTGACACTATAG; 3′ CACGTACCAGTTGAACTTCACC
Resource information
  A portion of this plasmid was derived from a plasmid made by: synthesis by ThermoFisher
Terms and licenses: Academic/Nonprofit Terms; Industry Terms: Not Available to Industry
Depositor comments: Some plasmids in this collection may have an IS4-like element ISVsa5 family transposase upstream of the CMV promoter.
How to cite: pD649-HAsp-FCRL4-Fc(DAPA)-AviTag-6xHis was a gift from Chris Garcia (Addgene plasmid # 156806 ; http://n2t.net/addgene:156806 ; RRID:Addgene_156806)
