[The description below was written by a language model from this plasmid's Addgene catalogue record and pLannotate feature annotations shown in this document.]
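Description:
pD649-HAsp-FCRL4-Fc(DAPA)-AviTag-6xHis is a mammalian expression plasmid built on the pD649 backbone for producing the extracellular domain of human FCRL4 (also known as CD307d, FCRH4 or IRTA1) as a secreted Fc fusion protein. It is propagated in E. coli as a high-copy plasmid through a ColE1/pUC-type origin and selected with ampicillin via a complete β-lactamase gene. The annotated 7,210 nt sequence also contains an SV40 promoter/EM7 promoter unit driving a puromycin N-acetyltransferase coding region followed by an SV40 polyadenylation signal, which could allow selection in mammalian cells. Short kanamycin-resistance, lacZα, ble and f1 ori matches appear only as fragments and are probably backbone remnants. The depositor notes that some plasmids in this collection may carry an IS4-like transposase element upstream of the CMV promoter; none is annotated here.

Expression is driven by the CMV enhancer and immediate-early promoter, followed by a fragment of CMV intron A and an SP6 promoter that can also serve for in vitro transcription or as a sequencing primer site. The open reading frame starts with a signal sequence ("HAsp" in the name; the annotation tool matches a partial immunoglobulin heavy chain leader) that directs the protein into the secretory pathway. The FCRL4 ectodomain, cloned between preserved NotI and AscI sites, is fused in frame to the human IgG1 Fc region carrying the D265A and P329A (DAPA) mutations, which are generally used to reduce Fc effector interactions. According to the record, an AviTag for site-specific biotinylation and a 6xHis tag for affinity purification follow at the C terminus, although these are not separately annotated. A bGH polyadenylation signal terminates the transcript. The construct belongs to a collection made for screening extracellular protein-protein interactions among human immunoglobulin superfamily cell-surface proteins.
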