Features (pLannotate 1.2.2; 21 found; start..end, strand, type, name):
    119..143     -  CDS            KanR (fragment): aminoglycoside phosphotransferase; aph(3')-Ia; confers resistance to kanamycin
    254..842     +  rep_origin     ori: high-copy-number ColE1/pMB1/pBR322/pUC origin of replication
   1067..1084    +  terminator     rrnB T2 terminator (fragment): transcription terminator T2 from the E. coli rrnB gene
   1109..1128    -  CDS            lacZα (fragment): LacZα fragment of β-galactosidase; lacZ fragment
   1584..1600    +  protein_bind   lac operator: The lac repressor binds to the lac operator to inhibit transcription in E. coli. This inhibition can be relieved by adding lactose or isopropyl-β-D-thiogalactopyranoside (IPTG). lac repressor encoded by lacI
   1843..2146    +  enhancer       CMV enhancer: human cytomegalovirus immediate early enhancer
   2147..2350    +  promoter       CMV promoter: human cytomegalovirus (CMV) immediate early promoter
   2486..2529    +  intron         CMV intron (fragment): modified intron A from human cytomegalovirus
   2581..2599    +  promoter       SP6 promoter: promoter for bacteriophage SP6 RNA polymerase
   2603..2640    +  CDS            IgH signal sequence (fragment): signal sequence from the mouse immunoglobulin heavy chain variable region
   2728..3867    +  CDS            FCRL4 (fragment): FCRL4_HUMAN - Also known as FCRH4, IFGP2, IRTA1. Experimental evidence at protein level: Swiss-Prot protein existence level 1. May function as an inhibitor of the B-cell receptor signaling. May function in the B-cell-mediated immune response. From Homo sapiens (Human).
   3868..4545    +  CDS            IGHG1 (fragment): IGHG1_HUMAN - Experimental evidence at protein level: Swiss-Prot protein existence level 1. Constant region of immunoglobulin heavy chains. Immunoglobulins, also known as antibodies, are membrane-bound or secreted glycoproteins produced by B lymphocytes. In the recognition phase of humoral immunity, the membrane-bound immunoglobulins serve as receptors which, upon binding of a specific antigen, trigger the clonal expansion and differentiation of B lymphocytes into immunoglobulins- secreting plasma cells. Secreted immunoglobulins mediate the effector phase of humoral immunity, which results in
   4760..4871    +  polyA_signal   bGH poly(A) signal: bovine growth hormone polyadenylation signal
   4872..4980    +  rep_origin     f1 ori (fragment): f1 bacteriophage origin of replication; arrow indicates direction of (+) strand synthesis
   4994..5323    +  promoter       SV40 promoter: SV40 enhancer and early promoter
   5371..5418    +  promoter       EM7 promoter: synthetic bacterial promoter&nbsp
   5437..6036    +  CDS            PuroR (fragment): puromycin N-acetyltransferase; pac from Streptomyces; confers resistance to puromycin
   6046..6171    +  CDS            ble (fragment): BLE_KLEPN - Experimental evidence at protein level: Swiss-Prot protein existence level 1. Binding protein with a strong affinity to the bleomycin family of antibiotics. Binds to CL990; an antimitotic-antibiotic compound. From Klebsiella pneumoniae.
   6166..6287    +  polyA_signal   SV40 poly(A) signal: SV40 polyadenylation signal
   6340..7200    -  CDS            AmpR: β-lactamase; bla; confers resistance to ampicillin, carbenicillin, and related antibiotics
   7203..89      -  promoter       AmpR promoter (fragment) (across the origin): bla
>Addgene plasmid #156806 | pD649-HAsp-FCRL4-Fc(DAPA)-AviTag-6xHis | depositor full sequence | sequence record 302721 | Full Sequence
TTTCAATATTATTGAAGCATTTATCAGGGTTATTGTCTCATGAGCGGATACATATTTGAATGTATTTAGA
AAAATAAACAAATAGGGGTCAGTGTTACAACCAATTAACCAATTCTGAACATTATCGCGAGCCCATTTAT
ACCTGAATATGGCTCATAACACCCCTTGCTCATGACCAAAATCCCTTAACGTGAGTTACGCGCGCGTCGT
TCCACTGAGCGTCAGACCCCGTAGAAAAGATCAAAGGATCTTCTTGAGATCCTTTTTTTCTGCGCGTAAT
CTGCTGCTTGCAAACAAAAAAACCACCGCTACCAGCGGTGGTTTGTTTGCCGGATCAAGAGCTACCAACT
CTTTTTCCGAAGGTAACTGGCTTCAGCAGAGCGCAGATACCAAATACTGTTCTTCTAGTGTAGCCGTAGT
TAGCCCACCACTTCAAGAACTCTGTAGCACCGCCTACATACCTCGCTCTGCTAATCCTGTTACCAGTGGC
TGCTGCCAGTGGCGATAAGTCGTGTCTTACCGGGTTGGACTCAAGACGATAGTTACCGGATAAGGCGCAG
CGGTCGGGCTGAACGGGGGGTTCGTGCACACAGCCCAGCTTGGAGCGAACGACCTACACCGAACTGAGAT
ACCTACAGCGTGAGCTATGAGAAAGCGCCACGCTTCCCGAAGGGAGAAAGGCGGACAGGTATCCGGTAAG
CGGCAGGGTCGGAACAGGAGAGCGCACGAGGGAGCTTCCAGGGGGAAACGCCTGGTATCTTTATAGTCCT
GTCGGGTTTCGCCACCTCTGACTTGAGCGTCGATTTTTGTGATGCTCGTCAGGGGGGCGGAGCCTATGGA
AAAACGCCAGCAACGCGGCCTTTTTACGGTTCCTGGCCTTTTGCTGGCCTTTTGCTCACATGTTCTTTCC
TGCGTTATCCCCTGATTCTGTGGATAACCGTATTACCGCCTTTGAGTGAGCTGATACCGCTCGCCGCAGC
CGAACGACCGAGCGCAGCGAGTCAGTGAGCGAGGAAGCGGAAGGCGAGAGTAGGGAACTGCCAGGCATCA
AACTAAGCAGAAGGCCCCTGACGGATGGCCTTTTTGCGTTTCTACAAACTCTTTCTGTGTTGTAAAACGA
CGGCCAGTCTTAAGCTCGGGCCCCCTGGGCGGTTCTGATAACGAGTAATCGTTAATCCGCAAATAACGTA
AAAACCCGCTTCGGCGGGTTTTTTTATGGGGGGAGTTTAGGGAAAGAGCATTTGTCAGAATATTTAAGGG
CGCCTGTCACTTTGCTTGATATATGAGAATTATTTAACCTTATAAATGAGAAAAAAGCAACGCACTTTAA
ATAAGATACGTTGCTTTTTCGATTGATGAACACCTATAATTAAACTATTCATCTATTATTTATGATTTTT
TGTATATACAATATTTCTAGTTTGTTAAAGAGAATTAAGAAAATAAATCTCGAAAATAATAAAGGGAAAA
TCAGTTTTTGATATCAAAATTATACATGTCAACGATAATACAAAATATAATACAAACTATAAGATGTTAT
CAGTATTTATTATCATTTAGAATAAATTTTGTGTCGCCCTTAATTGTGAGCGGATAACAATTACGAGCTT
CATGCACAGTGGCGTTGACTCAATATTGGCCATTAGCCATATTATTCATTGGTTATATAGCATAAATCAA
TATTGGCTATTGGCCATTGCATACGTTGTATCTATATCATAATATGTACATTTATATTGGCTCATGTCCA
ATATGACCGCCATGTTGGCATTGATTATTGACTAGTTATTAATAGTAATCAATTACGGGGTCATTAGTTC
ATAGCCCATATATGGAGTTCCGCGTTACATAACTTACGGTAAATGGCCCGCCTGGCTGACCGCCCAACGA
CCCCCGCCCATTGACGTCAATAATGACGTATGTTCCCATAGTAACGCCAATAGGGACTTTCCATTGACGT
CAATGGGTGGAGTATTTACGGTAAACTGCCCACTTGGCAGTACATCAAGTGTATCATATGCCAAGTACGC
CCCCTATTGACGTCAATGACGGTAAATGGCCCGCCTGGCATTATGCCCAGTACATGACCTTATGGGACTT
TCCTACTTGGCAGTACATCTACGTATTAGTCATCGCTATTACCATGGTGATGCGGTTTTGGCAGTACATC
AATGGGCGTGGATAGCGGTTTGACTCACGGGGATTTCCAAGTCTCCACCCCATTGACGTCAATGGGAGTT
TGTTTTGGCACCAAAATCAACGGGACTTTCCAAAATGTCGTAACAACTCCGCCCCATTGACGCAAATGGG
CGGTAGGCGTGTACGGTGGGAGGTCTATATAAGCAGAGCTCGTTTAGTGAACCGTCAGATCGCCTGGAGA
CGCCATCCACGCTGTTTTGACCTCCATAGAAGACACCGGGACCGATCCAGCCTCCGCGGCCGGGAACGGT
GCATTGGAACGCGGATTCCCCGTGCCAAGAGTGACGTAAGTACCGCCTATAGAGTCTATAGGCCCACCCC
CTTGGCTTCGTTAGAACGCGGCTACAATTAATACATAACCTTATGTATCATACACATACGATTTAGGTGA
CACTATAGAATAACATCCACTTTGCCTTTCTCTCCACAGGTGTCCACTCCCAGGTCCAACTGCACCTCGG
TTCTATCGAAAACGCGCCTGCTAGCGCCACCATGAAGACCATCATTGCCCTGAGCTACATCTTCTGCCTG
GTGTTCGCTGCGGCCGCCGCTCACAAACCTGTGATTTCTGTGCACCCTCCTTGGACCACCTTCTTCAAGG
GCGAGAGAGTGACCCTGACCTGCAACGGCTTCCAGTTCTACGCCACCGAGAAAACCACCTGGTATCACCG
GCACTACTGGGGCGAGAAACTGACACTGACACCCGGCAACACCCTGGAAGTCCGCGAGTCTGGACTGTAC
AGATGCCAGGCCAGAGGCAGCCCTAGAAGCAACCCTGTCAGACTGCTGTTCAGCAGCGACAGCCTGATTC
TGCAGGCCCCTTACTCCGTGTTCGAGGGCGATACACTGGTGCTGAGATGCCACCGGCGGAGAAAAGAAAA
GCTGACCGCCGTGAAGTACACCTGGAACGGCAACATCCTGAGCATCAGCAACAAGAGCTGGGACCTGCTG
ATCCCTCAGGCCAGCAGCAACAACAACGGCAACTACCGGTGTATCGGCTACGGCGACGAGAACGACGTGT
TCAGAAGCAACTTCAAGATCATCAAGATCCAAGAGCTGTTCCCGCATCCAGAGCTGAAGGCCACAGATAG
CCAGCCTACCGAGGGCAACTCCGTGAACCTGTCTTGCGAGACACAGCTGCCTCCAGAGAGAAGCGATACC
CCTCTGCACTTCAATTTCTTCCGCGACGGCGAAGTGATCCTGAGCGATTGGAGCACATACCCCGAACTGC
AGCTGCCCACCGTTTGGAGAGAGAACAGCGGCAGCTATTGGTGCGGAGCCGAGACAGTGCGGGGCAATAT
CCACAAGCACAGCCCCAGCCTGCAGATCCACGTGCAGAGAATTCCAGTGTCCGGCGTGCTGCTGGAAACC
CAACCTTCTGGTGGACAGGCCGTGGAAGGCGAAATGCTGGTGCTCGTGTGTTCTGTGGCAGAAGGCACCG
GCGATACCACCTTCAGCTGGCACCGGGAAGATATGCAAGAGAGCCTGGGCAGAAAGACCCAGAGAAGCCT
GAGAGCCGAGCTGGAACTGCCTGCCATCAGACAGTCTCACGCTGGCGGCTACTACTGCACCGCCGATAAT
AGCTATGGCCCCGTGCAGAGCATGGTGCTGAACGTGACAGTCAGAGAGACTCCCGGCAATCGCGACGGAC
TTGGCGCGCCGGGCGGCGACAAGACCCACACCTGCCCCCCCTGCCCAGCTCCAGAACTGCTGGGAGGGCC
TTCCGTGTTCCTGTTCCCCCCCAAGCCCAAGGACACCCTGATGATCAGCAGGACCCCCGAGGTGACCTGC
GTGGTGGTGGCCGTGTCCCACGAGGACCCAGAGGTGAAGTTCAACTGGTACGTGGACGGCGTGGAGGTGC
ACAACGCCAAGACCAAGCCCAGAGAGGAGCAGTACAACAGCACCTACAGGGTGGTGTCCGTGCTGACCGT
GCTGCACCAGGACTGGCTGAACGGCAAAGAATACAAGTGCAAAGTCTCCAACAAGGCCCTGGCTGCCCCA
ATCGAAAAGACAATCAGCAAGGCCAAGGGCCAGCCACGGGAGCCCCAGGTGTACACCCTGCCCCCCAGCC
GGGAGGAGATGACCAAGAACCAGGTGTCCCTGACCTGTCTGGTGAAGGGCTTCTACCCCAGCGATATCGC
CGTGGAGTGGGAGAGCAACGGCCAGCCCGAGAACAACTACAAGACCACCCCCCCAGTGCTGGACAGCGAC
GGCAGCTTCTTCCTGTACAGCAAGCTGACCGTGGACAAGTCCAGGTGGCAGCAGGGCAACGTGTTCAGCT
GCAGCGTGATGCACGAGGCCCTGCACAACCACTACACCCAGAAGTCCCTGAGCCTGAGCCCCGGCGGCAG
CGGTCTTAATGATATTTTCGAGGCTCAGAAGATTGAGTGGCATGAACACCACCACCATCACCACTAAGGC
CGGCCTGTAGTCACTGGCACAACGCGTTACCCGGTAAGCCAATCGGGTATACACGGTCGTCATACTGCAG
ACAGGGTTCTTCTACTTTGCAAGATAGTCTTGAGTAGTAAAATAAATAGATAGAGAAAATCAGCCTCGAC
TGTGCCTTCTAGTTGCCAGCCATCTGTTGTTTGCCCCTCCCCCGTGCCTTCCTTGACCCTGGAAGGTGCC
ACTCCCACTGTCCTTTCCTAATAAAATGAGGAAATTGCATCACAACACTCAACCCTATCTCGGTCTATTC
TTTTGATTTATAAGGGATTTTGCCGATTTCGGCCTATTGGTTAAAAAATGAGCTGATTTAACAAAAATTT
AACGCGAATTAATTCTGTGGAATGTGTGTCAGTTAGGGTGTGGAAAGTCCCCAGGCTCCCCAGCAGGCAG
AAGTATGCAAAGCATGCATCTCAATTAGTCAGCAACCAGGTGTGGAAAGTCCCCAGGCTCCCCAGCAGGC
AGAAGTATGCAAAGCATGCATCTCAATTAGTCAGCAACCATAGTCCCGCCCCTAACTCCGCCCATCCCGC
CCCTAACTCCGCCCAGTTCCGCCCATTCTCCGCCCCATGGCTGACTAATTTTTTTTATTTATGCAGAGGC
CGAGGCCGCCTCTGCCTCTGAGCTATTCCAGAAGTAGTGAGGAGGCTTTTTTGGAGGCCTAGGCTTTTGC
AAAAAGCTCCCGGGAGCTTGTATATCCATTTTCGGATCTGATCAGCACGTGTTGACAATTAATCATCGGC
ATAGTATATCGGCATAGTATAATACGACAAGGTGAGGAACTAAACCATGACCGAGTACAAGCCCACGGTG
CGCCTCGCCACCCGCGACGACGTCCCCAGGGCCGTACGCACCCTCGCCGCCGCGTTCGCCGACTACCCCG
CCACGCGCCACACCGTCGATCCGGACCGCCACATCGAGCGGGTCACCGAGCTGCAAGAACTCTTCCTCAC
GCGCGTCGGGCTCGACATCGGCAAGGTGTGGGTCGCGGACGACGGCGCCGCGGTGGCGGTCTGGACCACG
CCGGAGAGCGTCGAAGCGGGGGCGGTGTTCGCCGAGATCGGCCCGCGCATGGCCGAGTTGAGCGGTTCCC
GGCTGGCCGCGCAGCAACAGATGGAAGGCCTCCTGGCGCCGCACCGGCCCAAGGAGCCCGCGTGGTTCCT
GGCCACCGTCGGCGTCTCGCCCGACCACCAGGGCAAGGGTCTGGGCAGCGCCGTCGTGCTCCCCGGAGTG
GAGGCGGCCGAGCGCGCCGGGGTGCCCGCCTTCCTGGAGACATCCGCGCCCCGCAACCTCCCCTTCTACG
AGCGGCTCGGCTTCACCGTCACCGCCGACGTCGAGGTGCCCGAAGGACCGCGCACCTGGTGCATGACCCG
CAAGCCCGGTGCCTGACACGTGCTACGAGATTTCGATTCCACCGCCGCCTTCTATGAAAGGTTGGGCTTC
GGAATCGTTTTCCGGGACGCCGGCTGGATGATCCTCCAGCGCGGGGATCTCATGCTGGAGTTCTTCGCCC
ACCCCAACTTGTTTATTGCAGCTTATAATGGTTACAAATAAAGCAATAGCATCACAAATTTCACAAATAA
AGCATTTTTTTCACTGCATTCTAGTTGTGGTTTGTCCAAACTCATCAATGTATCTTATCATGTCTGTATA
CCGTCGACCTCTAGCTAGAGCTTGGCGTAATCATGGTCATTACCAATGCTTAATCAGTGAGGCACCTATC
TCAGCGATCTGTCTATTTCGTTCATCCATAGTTGCCTGACTCCCCGTCGTGTAGATAACTACGATACGGG
AGGGCTTACCATCTGGCCCCAGCGCTGCGATGATACCGCGAGAACCACGCTCACCGGCTCCGGATTTATC
AGCAATAAACCAGCCAGCCGGAAGGGCCGAGCGCAGAAGTGGTCCTGCAACTTTATCCGCCTCCATCCAG
TCTATTAATTGTTGCCGGGAAGCTAGAGTAAGTAGTTCGCCAGTTAATAGTTTGCGCAACGTTGTTGCCA
TCGCTACAGGCATCGTGGTGTCACGCTCGTCGTTTGGTATGGCTTCATTCAGCTCCGGTTCCCAACGATC
AAGGCGAGTTACATGATCCCCCATGTTGTGCAAAAAAGCGGTTAGCTCCTTCGGTCCTCCGATCGTTGTC
AGAAGTAAGTTGGCCGCAGTGTTATCACTCATGGTTATGGCAGCACTGCATAATTCTCTTACTGTCATGC
CATCCGTAAGATGCTTTTCTGTGACTGGTGAGTACTCAACCAAGTCATTCTGAGAATAGTGTATGCGGCG
ACCGAGTTGCTCTTGCCCGGCGTCAATACGGGATAATACCGCGCCACATAGCAGAACTTTAAAAGTGCTC
ATCATTGGAAAACGTTCTTCGGGGCGAAAACTCTCAAGGATCTTACCGCTGTTGAGATCCAGTTCGATGT
AACCCACTCGTGCACCCAACTGATCTTCAGCATCTTTTACTTTCACCAGCGTTTCTGGGTGAGCAAAAAC
AGGAAGGCAAAATGCCGCAAAAAAGGGAATAAGGGCGACACGGAAATGTTGAATACTCATATTCTTCCTT
