>Addgene plasmid #156806 | pD649-HAsp-FCRL4-Fc(DAPA)-AviTag-6xHis | depositor partial sequence | sequence record 302722 | insert (extracellular domain)
GCTCACAAACCTGTGATTTCTGTGCACCCTCCTTGGACCACCTTCTTCAAGGGCGAGAGAGTGACCCTGA
CCTGCAACGGCTTCCAGTTCTACGCCACCGAGAAAACCACCTGGTATCACCGGCACTACTGGGGCGAGAA
ACTGACACTGACACCCGGCAACACCCTGGAAGTCCGCGAGTCTGGACTGTACAGATGCCAGGCCAGAGGC
AGCCCTAGAAGCAACCCTGTCAGACTGCTGTTCAGCAGCGACAGCCTGATTCTGCAGGCCCCTTACTCCG
TGTTCGAGGGCGATACACTGGTGCTGAGATGCCACCGGCGGAGAAAAGAAAAGCTGACCGCCGTGAAGTA
CACCTGGAACGGCAACATCCTGAGCATCAGCAACAAGAGCTGGGACCTGCTGATCCCTCAGGCCAGCAGC
AACAACAACGGCAACTACCGGTGTATCGGCTACGGCGACGAGAACGACGTGTTCAGAAGCAACTTCAAGA
TCATCAAGATCCAAGAGCTGTTCCCGCATCCAGAGCTGAAGGCCACAGATAGCCAGCCTACCGAGGGCAA
CTCCGTGAACCTGTCTTGCGAGACACAGCTGCCTCCAGAGAGAAGCGATACCCCTCTGCACTTCAATTTC
TTCCGCGACGGCGAAGTGATCCTGAGCGATTGGAGCACATACCCCGAACTGCAGCTGCCCACCGTTTGGA
GAGAGAACAGCGGCAGCTATTGGTGCGGAGCCGAGACAGTGCGGGGCAATATCCACAAGCACAGCCCCAG
CCTGCAGATCCACGTGCAGAGAATTCCAGTGTCCGGCGTGCTGCTGGAAACCCAACCTTCTGGTGGACAG
GCCGTGGAAGGCGAAATGCTGGTGCTCGTGTGTTCTGTGGCAGAAGGCACCGGCGATACCACCTTCAGCT
GGCACCGGGAAGATATGCAAGAGAGCCTGGGCAGAAAGACCCAGAGAAGCCTGAGAGCCGAGCTGGAACT
GCCTGCCATCAGACAGTCTCACGCTGGCGGCTACTACTGCACCGCCGATAATAGCTATGGCCCCGTGCAG
AGCATGGTGCTGAACGTGACAGTCAGAGAGACTCCCGGCAATCGCGACGGACTT
